Addgene plasmid #25199: FKBP02
Purpose: Bacterial expression for structure determination; may not be full ORF
Depositing lab: Cheryl Arrowsmith. Depositing organization: University of Toronto.
Backbone
  Vector backbone: pET28a-LIC
  Backbone manufacturer: SGC
  Backbone size w/o insert (bp): 7328
  Vector type: Bacterial Expression
Growth in bacteria
  Bacterial resistance: Kanamycin, 50 μg/mL
  Growth temperature: 37°C
  Growth strain: DH5alpha
  Copy number: Low Copy
Gene/Insert
  Gene/Insert name: fkbp02.043.142 (alt names: PDB: 2PBC; FKBP2; FK506-binding protein 2)
  Species: H. sapiens (human)
  Insert size (bp): 300
  Entrez Gene: FKBP2 (a.k.a. FKBP-13, FKBP13, PPIase)
  Tag / fusion protein: His (N terminal on insert)
  Cloning method: Restriction Enzyme
  Sequencing primers: 5′ T7; 3′ T7-term
Terms and licenses: Academic/Nonprofit Terms; Industry Terms: Not Available to Industry
Depositor comments: PDB: 2PBC. http://www.thesgc.org/structures/2PBC/
How to cite: FKBP02 was a gift from Cheryl Arrowsmith (Addgene plasmid # 25199 ; http://n2t.net/addgene:25199 ; RRID:Addgene_25199)
