[The description below was written by a language model from this plasmid's Addgene catalogue record.]
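Description:
FKBP02 is a bacterial expression plasmid built on the pET28a-LIC backbone, a ligation-independent-cloning derivative of pET28a (recorded backbone size 7328 bp without insert). It carries a roughly 300 bp fragment of human FKBP2, the gene encoding FK506-binding protein 2 (also known as FKBP13), a peptidyl-prolyl cis-trans isomerase. The insert name, fkbp02.043.142, suggests that the fragment spans approximately residues 43 to 142, though the record does not state this explicitly. This reading fits the catalogue note that the construct may not contain the full open reading frame. A truncated domain of this kind is typical of constructs designed for crystallisation rather than for studying the full-length protein.

The plasmid confers kanamycin resistance and is listed as low copy, with propagation in a standard cloning strain. The insert is fused to an N-terminal His tag, which allows purification of the recombinant protein by immobilised metal affinity chromatography. No feature table is provided, so the promoter and terminator are not explicitly recorded. The listed T7 and T7-terminator sequencing primers are nevertheless consistent with the usual pET arrangement, in which a T7 promoter drives the insert and expression requires a host supplying T7 RNA polymerase. Any protease cleavage site between the tag and the insert is also not stated.

The stated purpose is bacterial production of protein for structure determination, and the depositor comments link the construct to a deposited Protein Data Bank structure of FKBP2. It is therefore suited to producing the FKBP2 domain for structural, biophysical or ligand-binding work.
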