>Addgene plasmid #25199 | FKBP02 | depositor partial sequence | sequence record 11673 | Author sequence
CCCATCAAATCGCGCAAAGGGGATGTCCTGCACATGCACTACACGGGGAAGCTGGAAGATGGGACAGAGT
TTGACAGCAGCCTGCCCCAGAACCAGCCCTTTGTCTTCTCCCTTGGCACAGGCCAGGTCATCAAGGGCTG
GGACCAGGGGCTGCTGGGGATGTGTGAGGGGGAAAAGCGCAAGCTGGTGATCCCATCCGAGCTAGGGTAT
GGAGAGCGGGGAGCTCCCCCAAAGATTCCAGGCGGTGCAACCCTGGTGTTCGAGGTGGAGCTGCTCAAAA
TAGAGCGACGAACTGAGCTG
