>Addgene plasmid #25199 | FKBP02 | addgene partial sequence | sequence record 31279 | 25199 with T7
TATTTTGTTTAACTTTAAGAAGGAGATATACCATGGGCAGCAGCCATCATCATCATCATCACAGCAGCGG
CCTGGTTCCGCGTGGTAGTCCCATCAAATCGCGCAAAGGGGATGTCCTGCACATGCACTACACGGGGAAG
CTGGAAGATGGGACAGAGTTTGACAGCAGCCTGCCCCAGAACCAGCCCTTTGTCTTCTCCCTTGGCACAG
GCCAGGTCATCAAGGGCTGGGACCAGGGGCTGCTGGGGATGTGTGAGGGGGAAAAGCGCAAGCTGGTGAT
CCCATCCGAGCTAGGGTATGGAGAGCGGGGAGCTCCCCCAAAGATTCCAGGCGGTGCAACCCTGGTGTTC
GAGGTGGAGCTGCTCAAAATAGAGCGACGAACTGAGCTGTGATGACGAAGCTTGCGGCCGCACTCGAGCA
CCACCACCACCACCACTGAGATCCGGCTGCTAACAAAGCCCGAAAGGAAGCTGAGTTGGCTGCTGCCACC
GCTGAGCAATAACTAGCATAACCCCTTGGGGCCTCTAAACGGGTCTTGAGGGGTTTTTTGCTGAAAGGAG
GAACTATATCCGGATTGGCGAATGGG
[124 nt withheld, positions 587-710]
C
[74 nt withheld, positions 712-785]
